>Addgene plasmid #171107 | px330 EZH2 - pDY052 | addgene full sequence | sequence record 338130 | Addgene Partial NGS Results
GAGGGCCTATTTCCCATGATTCCTTCATATTTGCATATACGATACAAGGCTGTTAGAGAGATAATTGGAA
TTAATTTGACTGTAAACACAAAGATATTAGTACAAAATACGTGACGTAGAAAGTAATAATTTCTTGGGTA
GTTTGCAGTTTTAAAATTATGTTTTAAAATGGACTATCATATGCTTACCGTAACTTGAAAGTATTTCGAT
TTCTTGGCTTTATATATCTTGTGGAAAGGACGAAACACCGAGAAGGGACCAGTTTGTTGGGTTTTAGAGC
TAGAAATAGCAAGTTAAAATAAGGCTAGTCCGTTATCAACTTGAAAAAGTGGCACCGAGTCGGTGCTTTT
TTGTTTTAGAGCTAGAAATAGCAAGTTAAAATAAGGCTAGTCCGTTTTTAGCGCGTGCGCCAATTCTGCA
GACAAATGGCTCTAGAGGTACCCGTTACATAACTTACGGTAAATGGCCCGCCTGGCTGACCGCCCAACGA
CCCCCGCCCATTGACGTCAATAGTAACGCCAATAGGGACTTTCCATTGACGTCAATGGGTGGAGTATTTA
CGGTAAACTGCCCACTTGGCAGTACATCAAGTGTATCATATGCCAAGTACGCCCCCTATTGACGTCAATG
ACGGTAAATGGCCCGCCTGGCATTGTGCCCAGTACATGACCTTATGGGACTTTCCTACTTGGCAGTACAT
CTACGTATTAGTCATCGCTATTACCATGGTCGAGGTGAGCCCCACGTTCTGCTTCACTCTCCCCATCTCC
CCCCCCTCCCCACCCCCAATTTTGTATTTATTTATTTTTTAATTATTTTGTGCAGCGATGGGGGCGGGGG
GGGGGGGGGGGCGCGCGCCGGGGGGGGGGGGGGGGGGSGGGGGGSGGGGSGGGGSGRGGCGGAGAGGTGC
GGCGGCAGCCAATCAGAGCGGCGCGCTCCGAAAGTTTCCTTTTATGGCGAGGCGGCGGCGGCGGCGGCCC
TATAAAAAGCGAAGCGCGCGGCGGGCGGGAGTCGCTGCGCGCTGCCTTCGCCCCGTGCCCCGCTCCGCCG
CCGCCTCGCGCCGCCCGCCCCGGCTCTGACTGACCGCGTTACTCCCACAGGTGAGCGGGCGGGACGGCCC
TTCTCCTCCGGGCTGTAATTAGCTGAGCAAGAGGTAAGGGTTTAAGGGATGGTTGGTTGGTGGGGTATTA
ATGTTTAATTACCTGGAGCACCTGCCTGAAATCACTTTTTTTCAGGTTGGACCGGTGCCACCATGGACTA
TAAGGACCACGACGGAGACTACAAGGATCATGATATTGATTACAAAGACGATGACGATAAGATGGCCCCA
AAGAAGAAGCGGAAGGTCGGTATCCACGGAGTCCCAGCAGCCGACAAGAAGTACAGCATCGGCCTGGACA
TCGGCACCAACTCTGTGGGCTGGGCCGTGATCACCGACGAGTACAAGGTGCCCAGCAAGAAATTCAAGGT
GCTGGGCAACACCGACCGGCACAGCATCAAGAAGAACCTGATCGGAGCCCTGCTGTTCGACAGCGGCGAA
ACAGCCGAGGCCACCCGGCTGAAGAGAACCGCCAGAAGAAGATACACCAGACGGAAGAACCGGATCTGCT
ATCTGCAAGAGATCTTCAGCAACGAGATGGCCAAGGTGGACGACAGCTTCTTCCACAGACTGGAAGAGTC
CTTCCTGGTGGAAGAGGATAAGAAGCACGAGCGGCACCCCATCTTCGGCAACATCGTGGACGAGGTGGCC
TACCACGAGAAGTACCCCACCATCTACCACCTGAGAAAGAAACTGGTGGACAGCACCGACAAGGCCGACC
TGCGGCTGATCTATCTGGCCCTGGCCCACATGATCAAGTTCCGGGGCCACTTCCTGATCGAGGGCGACCT
GAACCCCGACAACAGCGACGTGGACAAGCTGTTCATCCAGCTGGTGCAGACCTACAACCAGCTGTTCGAG
GAAAACCCCATCAACGCCAGCGGCGTGGACGCCAAGGCCATCCTGTCTGCCAGACTGAGCAAGAGCAGAC
GGCTGGAAAATCTGATCGCCCAGCTGCCCGGCGAGAAGAAGAATGGCCTGTTCGGAAACCTGATTGCCCT
GAGCCTGGGCCTGACCCCCAACTTCAAGAGCAACTTCGACCTGGCCGAGGATGCCAAACTGCAGCTGAGC
AAGGACACCTACGACGACGACCTGGACAACCTGCTGGCCCAGATCGGCGACCAGTACGCCGACCTGTTTC
TGGCCGCCAAGAACCTGTCCGACGCCATCCTGCTGAGCGACATCCTGAGAGTGAACACCGAGATCACCAA
GGCCCCCCTGAGCGCCTCTATGATCAAGAGATACGACGAGCACCACCAGGACCTGACCCTGCTGAAAGCT
CTCGTGCGGCAGCAGCTGCCTGAGAAGTACAAAGAGATTTTCTTCGACCAGAGCAAGAACGGCTACGCCG
GCTACATTGACGGCGGAGCCAGCCAGGAAGAGTTCTACAAGTTCATCAAGCCCATCCTGGAAAAGATGGA
CGGCACCGAGGAACTGCTCGTGAAGCTGAACAGAGAGGACCTGCTGCGGAAGCAGCGGACCTTCGACAAC
GGCAGCATCCCCCACCAGATCCACCTGGGAGAGCTGCACGCCATTCTGCGGCGGCAGGAAGATTTTTACC
CATTCCTGAAGGACAACCGGGAAAAGATCGAGAAGATCCTGACCTTCCGCATCCCCTACTACGTGGGCCC
TCTGGCCAGGGGAAACAGCAGATTCGCCTGGATGACCAGAAAGAGCGAGGAAACCATCACCCCCTGGAAC
TTCGAGGAAGTGGTGGACAAGGGCGCTTCCGCCCAGAGCTTCATCGAGCGGATGACCAACTTCGATAAGA
ACCTGCCCAACGAGAAGGTGCTGCCCAAGCACAGCCTGCTGTACGAGTACTTCACCGTGTATAACGAGCT
GACCAAAGTGAAATACGTGACCGAGGGAATGAGAAAGCCCGCCTTCCTGAGCGGCGAGCAGAAAAAGGCC
ATCGTGGACCTGCTGTTCAAGACCAACCGGAAAGTGACCGTGAAGCAGCTGAAAGAGGACTACTTCAAGA
AAATCGAGTGCTTCGACTCCGTGGAAATCTCCGGCGTGGAAGATCGGTTCAACGCCTCCCTGGGCACATA
CCACGATCTGCTGAAAATTATCAAGGACAAGGACTTCCTGGACAATGAGGAAAACGAGGACATTCTGGAA
GATATCGTGCTGACCCTGACACTGTTTGAGGACAGAGAGATGATCGAGGAACGGCTGAAAACCTATGCCC
ACCTGTTCGACGACAAAGTGATGAAGCAGCTGAAGCGGCGGAGATACACCGGCTGGGGCAGGCTGAGCCG
GAAGCTGATCAACGGCATCCGGGACAAGCAGTCCGGCAAGACAATCCTGGATTTCCTGAAGTCCGACGGC
TTCGCCAACAGAAACTTCATGCAGCTGATCCACGACGACAGCCTGACCTTTAAAGAGGACATCCAGAAAG
CCCAGGTGTCCGGCCAGGGCGATAGCCTGCACGAGCACATTGCCAATCTGGCCGGCAGCCCCGCCATTAA
GAAGGGCATCCTGCAGACAGTGAAGGTGGTGGACGAGCTCGTGAAAGTGATGGGCCGGCACAAGCCCGAG
AACATCGTGATCGAAATGGCCAGAGAGAACCAGACCACCCAGAAGGGACAGAAGAACAGCCGCGAGAGAA
TGAAGCGGATCGAAGAGGGCATCAAAGAGCTGGGCAGCCAGATCCTGAAAGAACACCCCGTGGAAAACAC
CCAGCTGCAGAACGAGAAGCTGTACCTGTACTACCTGCAGAATGGGCGGGATATGTACGTGGACCAGGAA
CTGGACATCAACCGGCTGTCCGACTACGATGTGGACCATATCGTGCCTCAGAGCTTTCTGAAGGACGACT
CCATCGACAACAAGGTGCTGACCAGAAGCGACAAGAACCGGGGCAAGAGCGACAACGTGCCCTCCGAAGA
GGTCGTGAAGAAGATGAAGAACTACTGGCGGCAGCTGCTGAACGCCAAGCTGATTACCCAGAGAAAGTTC
GACAATCTGACCAAGGCCGAGAGAGGCGGCCTGAGCGAACTGGATAAGGCCGGCTTCATCAAGAGACAGC
TGGTGGAAACCCGGCAGATCACAAAGCACGTGGCACAGATCCTGGACTCCCGGATGAACACTAAGTACGA
CGAGAATGACAAGCTGATCCGGGAAGTGAAAGTGATCACCCTGAAGTCCAAGCTGGTGTCCGATTTCCGG
AAGGATTTCCAGTTTTACAAAGTGCGCGAGATCAACAACTACCACCACGCCCACGACGCCTACCTGAACG
CCGTCGTGGGAACCGCCCTGATCAAAAAGTACCCTAAGCTGGAAAGCGAGTTCGTGTACGGCGACTACAA
GGTGTACGACGTGCGGAAGATGATCGCCAAGAGCGAGCAGGAAATCGGCAAGGCTACCGCCAAGTACTTC
TTCTACAGCAACATCATGAACTTTTTCAAGACCGAGATTACCCTGGCCAACGGCGAGATCCGGAAGCGGC
CTCTGATCGAGACAAACGGCGAAACCGGGGAGATCGTGTGGGATAAGGGCCGGGATTTTGCCACCGTGCG
GAAAGTGCTGAGCATGCCCCAAGTGAATATCGTGAAAAAGACCGAGGTGCAGACAGGCGGCTTCAGCAAA
GAGTCTATCCTGCCCAAGAGGAACAGCGATAAGCTGATCGCCAGAAAGAAGGACTGGGACCCTAAGAAGT
ACGGCGGCTTCGACAGCCCCACCGTGGCCTATTCTGTGCTGGTGGTGGCCAAAGTGGAAAAGGGCAAGTC
CAAGAAACTGAAGAGTGTGAAAGAGCTGCTGGGGATCACCATCATGGAAAGAAGCAGCTTCGAGAAGAAT
CCCATCGACTTTCTGGAAGCCAAGGGCTACAAAGAAGTGAAAAAGGACCTGATCATCAAGCTGCCTAAGT
ACTCCCTGTTCGAGCTGGAAAACGGCCGGAAGAGAATGCTGGCCTCTGCCGGCGAACTGCAGAAGGGAAA
CGAACTGGCCCTGCCCTCCAAATATGTGAACTTCCTGTACCTGGCCAGCCACTATGAGAAGCTGAAGGGC
TCCCCCGAGGATAATGAGCAGAAACAGCTGTTTGTGGAACAGCACAAGCACTACCTGGACGAGATCATCG
AGCAGATCAGCGAGTTCTCCAAGAGAGTGATCCTGGCCGACGCTAATCTGGACAAAGTGCTGTCCGCCTA
CAACAAGCACCGGGATAAGCCCATCAGAGAGCAGGCCGAGAATATCATCCACCTGTTTACCCTGACCAAT
CTGGGAGCCCCTGCCGCCTTCAAGTACTTTGACACCACCATCGACCGGAAGAGGTACACCAGCACCAAAG
AGGTGCTGGACGCCACCCTGATCCACCAGAGCATCACCGGCCTGTACGAGACACGGATCGACCTGTCTCA
GCTGGGAGGCGACAAAAGGCCGGCGGCCACGAAAAAGGCCGGCCAGGCAAAAAAGAAAAAGTAAGAATTC
CTAGAGCTCGCTGATCAGCCTCGACTGTGCCTTCTAGTTGCCAGCCATCTGTTGTTTGCCCCTCCCCCGT
GCCTTCCTTGACCCTGGAAGGTGCCACTCCCACTGTCCTTTCCTAATAAAATGAGGAAATTGCATCGCAT
TGTCTGAGTAGGTGTCATTCTATTCTGGGGGGTGGGGTGGGGCAGGACAGCAAGGGGGAGGATTGGGAAG
AGAATAGCAGGCATGCTGGGGAGCGGCCGCAGGAACCCCTAGTGATGGAGTTGGCCACTCCCTCTCTGCG
CGCTCGCTCGCTCACTGAGGCCGGGCGACCAAAGGTCGCCCGACGCCCGGGCTTTGCCCGGGCGGCCTCA
GTGAGCGAGCGAGCGCGCAGCTGCCTGCAGGGGCGCCTGATGCGGTATTTTCTCCTTACGCATCTGTGCG
GTATTTCACACCGCATA
[95 nt withheld, positions 5968-6062]
T
[46 nt withheld, positions 6064-6109]
C
[141 nt withheld, positions 6111-6251]
CCTTTGACGTTGGAGTCCACGTTCTTT
[37 nt withheld, positions 6279-6315]
ACTCTATCTCGGGCTATTCTTTTGATTTATAAGGGATTTTGCCGATTTCGGTCTATTGGTTAAAAAATGA
GCTGATTTAACAAAAATTTAACGCGAATTTTAACAAAATATTAACGTTTACAATTTTATGGTGCACTCTC
AGTACAATCTGCTCTGATGCCGCATAGTTAAGCCAGCCCCGACACCCGCCAACACCCGCTGACGCGCCCT
GACGGGCTTGTCTGCTCCCGGCATCCGCTTACAGACAAGCTGTGACCGTCTCCGGGAGCTGCATGTGTCA
GAGGTTTTCACCGTCATCACCGAAACGCGCGAGACGAAAGGGCCTCGTGATACGCCTATTTTTATAGGTT
AATGTCATGATAATAATGGTTTCTTAGACGTCAGGTGGCACTTTTCGGGGAAATGTGCGCGGAACCCCTA
TTTGTTTATTTTTCTAAATACATTCAAATATGTATCCGCTCATGAGACAATAACCCTGATAAATGCTTCA
ATAATATTGAAAAAGGAAGAGTATGAGTATTCAACATTTCCGTGTCGCCCTTATTCCCTTTTTTGCGGCA
TTTTGCCTTCCTGTTTTTGCTCACCCAGAAACGCTGGTGAAAGTAAAAGATGCTGAAGATCAGTTGGGTG
CACGAGTGGGTTACATCGAACTGGATCTCAACAGCGGTAAGATCCTTGAGAGTTTTCGCCCCGAAGAACG
TTTTCCAATGATGAGCACTTTTAAAGTTCTGCTATGTGGCGCGGTATTATCCCGTATTGACGCCGGGCAA
GAGCAACTCGGTCGCCGCATACACTATTCTCAGAATGACTTGGTTGAGTACTCACCAGTCACAGAAAAGC
ATCTTACGGATGGCATGACAGTAAGAGAATTATGCAGTGCTGCCATAACCATGAGTGATAACACTGCGGC
CAACTTACTTCTGACAACGATCGGAGGACCGAAGGAGCTAACCGCTTTTTTGCACAACATGGGGGATCAT
GTAACTCGCCTTGATCGTTGGGAACCGGAGCTGAATGAAGCCATACCAAACGACGAGCGTGACACCACGA
TGCCTGTAGCAATGGCAACAACGTTGCGCAAACTATTAACTGGCGAACTACTTACTCTAGCTTCCCGGCA
ACAATTAATAGACTGGATGGAGGCGGATAAAGTTGCAGGACCACTTCTGCGCTCGGCCCTTCCGGCTGGC
TGGTTTATTGCTGATAAATCTGGAGCCGGTGAGCGTGGAAGCCGCGGTATCATTGCAGCACTGGGGCCAG
ATGGTAAGCCCTCCCGTATCGTAGTTATCTACACGACGGGGAGTCAGGCAACTATGGATGAACGAAATAG
ACAGATCGCTGAGATAGGTGCCTCACTGATTAAGCATTGGTAACTGTCAGACCAAGTTTACTCATATATA
CTTTAGATTGATTTAAAACTTCATTTTTAATTTAAAAGGATCTAGGTGAAGATCCTTTTTGATAATCTCA
TGACCAAAATCCCTTAACGTGAGTTTTCGTTCCACTGAGCGTCAGACCCCGTAGAAAAGATCAAAGGATC
TTCTTGAGATCCTTTTTTTCTGCGCGTAATCTGCTGCTTGCAAACAAAAAAACCACCGCTACCAGCGGTG
GTTTGTTTGCCGGATCAAGAGCTACCAACTCTTTTTCCGAAGGTAACTGGCTTCAGCAGAGCGCAGATAC
CAAATACTGTTCTTCTAGTGTAGCCGTAGTTAGGCCACCACTTCAAGAACTCTGTAGCACCGCCTACATA
CCTCGCTCTGCTAATCCTGTTACCAGTGGCTGCTGCCAGTGGCGATAAGTCGTGTCTTACCGGGTTGGAC
TCAAGACGATAGTTACCGGATAAGGCGCAGCGGTCGGGCTGAACGGGGGGTTCGTGCACACAGCCCAGCT
TGGAGCGAACGACCTACACCGAACTGAGATACCTACAGCGTGAGCTATGAGAAAGCGCCACGCTTCCCGA
AGGGAGAAAGGCGGACAGGTATCCGGTAAGCGGCAGGGTCGGAACAGGAGAGCGCACGAGGGAGCTTCCA
GGGGGAAACGCCTGGTATCTTTATAGTCCTGTCGGGTTTCGCCACCTCTGACTTGAGCGTCGATTTTTGT
GATGCTCGTCAGGGGGGCGGAGCCTATGGAAAAACGCCAGCAACGCGGCCTTTTTACGGTTCCTGGCCTT
TTGCTGGCCTTTTGCTCACATGT
Features (pLannotate 1.2.2; 18 found; start..end, strand, type, name):
      1..241     +  promoter       U6 promoter: RNA polymerase III promoter for human U6 snRNA
    271..346     +  misc_RNA       gRNA scaffold: guide RNA scaffold for the Streptococcus pyogenes CRISPR/Cas9 system
    353..396     +  misc_RNA       gRNA scaffold (fragment): guide RNA scaffold for the Streptococcus pyogenes CRISPR/Cas9 system
    443..728     +  enhancer       CMV enhancer: human cytomegalovirus immediate early enhancer; contains an 18-bp deletion relative to the standard CMV enhancer
    730..1007    +  promoter       chicken β-actin promoter: No description available
   1008..1235    +  intron         hybrid intron: hybrid between chicken β-actin (CBA) and minute virus of mice (MMV) introns (Gray et al., 2011)
   1373..2974    +  CDS            Cas9(N): N-terminal portion of Streptococcus pyogenes Cas9 (Zetsche et al., 2015)
   2975..5473    +  CDS            Cas9(C): C-terminal portion of Streptococcus pyogenes Cas9 (Zetsche et al., 2015)
   5474..5521    +  CDS            nucleoplasmin NLS: bipartite nuclear localization signal from nucleoplasmin
   5555..5666    +  polyA_signal   bGH poly(A) signal: bovine growth hormone polyadenylation signal
   5771..5911    +  repeat_region  AAV2 ITR: inverted terminal repeat of adeno-associated virus serotype 2 inverted
   5916..5967    -  misc_feature   bom (fragment): basis of mobility region from pBR322
   5986..6441    +  rep_origin     f1 ori (sequence partly withheld): f1 bacteriophage origin of replication; arrow indicates direction of (+) strand synthesis
   6442..6491    -  misc_feature   bom (fragment): basis of mobility region from pBR322
   6593..6628    -  CDS            rop (fragment): Rop protein, which maintains plasmids at low copy number; rop
   6723..6827    +  promoter       AmpR promoter: bla
   6828..7688    +  CDS            AmpR: β-lactamase; bla; confers resistance to ampicillin, carbenicillin, and related antibiotics
   7859..8447    +  rep_origin     ori: high-copy-number ColE1/pMB1/pBR322/pUC origin of replication
