[The description below was written by a language model from this plasmid's Addgene catalogue record and pLannotate feature annotations shown in this document.]
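Description:
px330 EZH2 - pDY052 is a mammalian expression plasmid built on the px330 backbone, an all-in-one CRISPR/Cas9 vector that delivers both the nuclease and a single guide RNA from one molecule. It is propagated in E. coli as a high-copy plasmid through a ColE1/pUC-type origin and selected with ampicillin via the β-lactamase (AmpR) gene. An f1 phage origin is also present. The annotation additionally picks up short bom and rop fragments and a single AAV2 inverted terminal repeat downstream of the Cas9 cassette. These appear to be backbone remnants, and with only one ITR annotated the record gives no indication that the plasmid is meant for AAV packaging.

The payload consists of two expression units. A human U6 RNA polymerase III promoter drives the guide RNA: a short unannotated gap between the promoter and the Streptococcus pyogenes gRNA scaffold is where the EZH2-targeting spacer would sit, although the record lists the target only as human EZH2 and does not give the site within the gene. A second partial scaffold fragment follows the first. The second unit uses a hybrid CBh-type promoter (CMV enhancer, chicken β-actin promoter and a hybrid CBA/MVM intron) to express S. pyogenes Cas9, which is annotated as contiguous N- and C-terminal portions. The coding sequence is fused at its C-terminus to a bipartite nucleoplasmin nuclear localization signal and terminated by the bovine growth hormone polyadenylation signal. No mammalian selection marker or reporter is annotated.

Transfection into human cells should produce a Cas9-mediated double-strand break at the EZH2 locus. The associated publication concerns live-cell imaging of PRC2, which suggests use in genome editing of endogenous EZH2, but the record does not describe a donor template or the intended edit.
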