Addgene plasmid #171107: px330 EZH2 - pDY052
Purpose: Expresses Cas9 and an sgRNA targeting EZH2
Depositing lab: Thomas Cech. Depositing organization: University of Colorado, Boulder. Publication: Live-cell imaging reveals the dynamics of PRC2 and recruitment to chromatin by SUZ12-associated subunits. Youmans DT, Schmidt JC, Cech TR. Genes Dev. 2018 Jun 1;32(11-12):794-805. doi: 10.1101/gad.311936.118. Epub 2018 Jun 11. PubMed 29891558.
Backbone
  Vector backbone: px330
  Vector type: Mammalian Expression
Growth in bacteria
  Bacterial resistance: Ampicillin, 100 μg/mL
  Growth temperature: 37°C
  Growth strain: DH5alpha
  Copy number: High Copy
Gene/Insert
  Gene/Insert name: Cas9
  gRNA/shRNA sequence: EZH2
  Species: H. sapiens (human)
Terms and licenses: Academic/Nonprofit Terms; Industry Terms: Not Available to Industry
How to cite: px330 EZH2 - pDY052 was a gift from Thomas Cech (Addgene plasmid # 171107 ; http://n2t.net/addgene:171107 ; RRID:Addgene_171107)
